>Addgene plasmid #141018 | pENTR2-L3-SfoI-EGFP-PBL-R1 | depositor full sequence | sequence record 273814 | Full Sequence
GAGGGCCTATTTCCCATGATTCCTTCATATTTGCATATACGATACAAGGCTGTTAGAGAGATAATTGGAA
TTAATTTGACTGTAAACACAAAGATATTAGTACAAAATACGTGACGTAGAAAGTAATAATTTCTTGGGTA
GTTTGCAGTTTTAAAATTATGTTTTAAAATGGACTATCATATGCTTACCGTAACTTGAAAGTATTTCGAT
TTCTTGGCTTTATATATCTTGTGGAAAGGACGAAACACCGGGTCTTCGAGAAGACCTGTTTTAGAGCTAG
AAATAGCAAGTTAAAATAAGGCTAGTCCGTTATCAACTTGAAAAAGTGGCACCGAGTCGGTGCTTTTTTG
TTTTAGAGCTAGAAATAGCAAGTTAAAATAAGGCTAGTCCGTTTTTAGCGCGTGCGCCAATTCTGCAGAC
AAATGGCTCTAGAGGTACCCGTTACATAACTTACGGTAAATGGCCCGCCTGGCTGACCGCCCAACGACCC
CCGCCCATTGACGTCAATAGTAACGCCAATAGGGACTTTCCATTGACGTCAATGGGTGGAGTATTTACGG
TAAACTGCCCACTTGGCAGTACATCAAGTGTATCATATGCCAAGTACGCCCCCTATTGACGTCAATGACG
GTAAATGGCCCGCCTGGCATTGTGCCCAGTACATGACCTTATGGGACTTTCCTACTTGGCAGTACATCTA
CGTATTAGTCATCGCTATTACCATGGTCGAGGTGAGCCCCACGTTCTGCTTCACTCTCCCCATCTCCCCC
CCCTCCCCACCCCCAATTTTGTATTTATTTATTTTTTAATTATTTTGTGCAGCGATGGGGGCGGGGGGGG
GGGGGGGGCGCGCGCCAGGCGGGGCGGGGCGGGGCGAGGGGCGGGGCGGGGCGAGGCGGAGAGGTGCGGC
GGCAGCCAATCAGAGCGGCGCGCTCCGAAAGTTTCCTTTTATGGCGAGGCGGCGGCGGCGGCGGCCCTAT
AAAAAGCGAAGCGCGCGGCGGGCGGGAGTCGCTGCGACGCTGCCTTCGCCCCGTGCCCCGCTCCGCCGCC
GCCTCGCGCCGCCCGCCCCGGCTCTGACTGACCGCGTTACTCCCACAGGTGAGCGGGCGGGACGGCCCTT
CTCCTCCGGGCTGTAATTAGCTGAGCAAGAGGTAAGGGTTTAAGGGATGGTTGGTTGGTGGGGTATTAAT
GTTTAATTACCTGGAGCACCTGCCTGAAATCACTTTTTTTCAGGTTGGACCGGTGTAAAACGACGGCCAG
TCTTAAGCTCGGGCCCCAAATAATGATTTTATTTCGACTGATAGTGACCTGTTCGTTGCAACAAATTGAT
GAGCAATGCTTTTTTATAATGCCAACTTTGTATAATAAAGTTGTTGCCACCATGGGCGCCACGAACTTCT
CTCTGTTAAAGCAAGCAGGAGACGTGGAAGAAAACCCCGGTCCTGTTAGCAAGGGCGAGGAGCTGTTCAC
CGGGGTGGTGCCCATCCTGGTCGAGCTGGACGGCGACGTAAACGGCCACAAGTTCAGCGTGTCCGGCGAG
GGCGAGGGCGATGCCACCTACGGCAAGCTGACCCTGAAGTTCATCTGCACCACCGGCAAGCTGCCCGTGC
CCTGGCCCACCCTCGTGACCACCCTGACCTACGGCGTGCAGTGCTTCAGCCGCTACCCCGACCACATGAA
GCAGCACGACTTCTTCAAGTCCGCCATGCCCGAAGGCTACGTCCAGGAGCGCACCATCTTCTTCAAGGAC
GACGGCAACTACAAGACCCGCGCCGAGGTGAAGTTCGAGGGCGACACCCTGGTGAACCGCATCGAGCTGA
AGGGCATCGACTTCAAGGAGGACGGCAACATCCTGGGGCACAAGCTGGAGTACAACTACAACAGCCACAA
CGTCTATATCATGGCCGACAAGCAGAAGAACGGCATCAAGGTGAACTTCAAGATCCGCCACAACATCGAG
GACGGCAGCGTGCAGCTCGCCGACCACTACCAGCAGAACACCCCCATCGGCGACGGCCCCGTGCTGCTGC
CCGACAACCACTACCTGAGCACCCAGTCCGCCCTGAGCAAAGACCCCAACGAGAAGCGCGATCACATGGT
CCTGCTGGAGTTCGTGACCGCCGCCGGGATCACTCTCGGCATGGACGAGCTGTACAAGGAATTTTAACCC
TAGAAAGATAATCATATTGTGACGTACGTTAAAGATAATCATGCGTAAAATTGACGCATGTGTTTTATCG
GTCTGTATATCGAGGTCCCGTGAGGCGTTTGAATAGATATTAAGTTTTATTATATTTACACTTACATACT
AATAATAAATTCAACAAACAATTCTTTTACGTGACTTTTAAGATTTAACTCAAACAAAAACTCAAAATTT
CTTCTATAAAGTAACAAAACTCAAGTTTGTACAAAAAAGTTGAACGAGAAACGTAAAATGATATAAATAT
CAATATATTAAATTAGATTTTGCATAAAAAACAGACTACATAATACTGTAAAACACAACATATGCAGTCA
CTATGAATCAACTACTTAGATGGTATTAGTGACCTGTAGAATTCTAACTAGAGCTCGCTGATCAGCCTCG
ACTGTGCCTTCTAGTTGCCAGCCATCTGTTGTTTGCCCCTCCCCCGTGCCTTCCTTGACCCTGGAAGGTG
CCACTCCCACTGTCCTTTCCTAATAAAATGAGGAAATTGCATCGCATTGTCTGAGTAGGTGTCATTCTAT
TCTGGGGGGTGGGGTGGGGCAGGACAGCAAGGGGGAGGATTGGGAAGAGAATAGCAGGCATGCTGGGGAG
CGGCCGCGATATCCCCTATAGTGAGTCGTATTACATGGTCATAGCTGTTTCCTGGCAGCTCTGGCCCGTG
TCTCAAAATCTCTGATGTTACATTGCACAAGATAAAAATATATCATCATGAACAATAAAACTGTCTGCTT
ACATAAACAGTAATACAAGGGGTGTTATGAGCCATATTCAACGGGAAACGTCGAGGCCGCGATTAAATTC
CAACATGGATGCTGATTTATATGGGTATAAATGGGCTCGCGATAATGTCGGGCAATCAGGTGCGACAATC
TATCGCTTGTATGGGAAGCCCGATGCGCCAGAGTTGTTTCTGAAACATGGCAAAGGTAGCGTTGCCAATG
ATGTTACAGATGAGATGGTCAGACTAAACTGGCTGACGGAATTTATGCCTCTTCCGACCATCAAGCATTT
TATCCGTACTCCTGATGATGCATGGTTACTCACCACTGCGATCCCCGGAAAAACAGCATTCCAGGTATTA
GAAGAATATCCTGATTCAGGTGAAAATATTGTTGATGCGCTGGCAGTGTTCCTGCGCCGGTTGCATTCGA
TTCCTGTTTGTAATTGTCCTTTTAACAGCGATCGCGTATTTCGTCTCGCTCAGGCGCAATCACGAATGAA
TAACGGTTTGGTTGATGCGAGTGATTTTGATGACGAGCGTAATGGCTGGCCTGTTGAACAAGTCTGGAAA
GAAATGCATAAACTTTTGCCATTCTCACCGGATTCAGTCGTCACTCATGGTGATTTCTCACTTGATAACC
TTATTTTTGACGAGGGGAAATTAATAGGTTGTATTGATGTTGGACGAGTCGGAATCGCAGACCGATACCA
GGATCTTGCCATCCTATGGAACTGCCTCGGTGAGTTTTCTCCTTCATTACAGAAACGGCTTTTTCAAAAA
TATGGTATTGATAATCCTGATATGAATAAATTGCAGTTTCATTTGATGCTCGATGAGTTTTTCTAATCAG
AATTGGTTAATTGGTTGTAACACTGGCAGAGCATTACGCTGACTTGACGGGACGGCGCAAGCTCATGACC
AAAATCCCTTAACGTGAGTTACGCGTCGTTCCACTGAGCGTCAGACCCCGTAGAAAAGATCAAAGGATCT
TCTTGAGATCCTTTTTTTCTGCGCGTAATCTGCTGCTTGCAAACAAAAAAACCACCGCTACCAGCGGTGG
TTTGTTTGCCGGATCAAGAGCTACCAACTCTTTTTCCGAAGGTAACTGGCTTCAGCAGAGCGCAGATACC
AAATACTGTCCTTCTAGTGTAGCCGTAGTTAGGCCACCACTTCAAGAACTCTGTAGCACCGCCTACATAC
CTCGCTCTGCTAATCCTGTTACCAGTGGCTGCTGCCAGTGGCGATAAGTCGTGTCTTACCGGGTTGGACT
CAAGACGATAGTTACCGGATAAGGCGCAGCGGTCGGGCTGAACGGGGGGTTCGTGCACACAGCCCAGCTT
GGAGCGAACGACCTACACCGAACTGAGATACCTACAGCGTGAGCTATGAGAAAGCGCCACGCTTCCCGAA
GGGAGAAAGGCGGACAGGTATCCGGTAAGCGGCAGGGTCGGAACAGGAGAGCGCACGAGGGAGCTTCCAG
GGGGAAACGCCTGGTATCTTTATAGTCCTGTCGGGTTTCGCCACCTCTGACTTGAGCGTCGATTTTTGTG
ATGCTCGTCAGGGGGGCGGAGCCTATGGAAAAACGCCAGCAACGCGGCCTTTTTACGGTTCCTGGCCTTT
TGCTGGCCTTTTGCTCACATGT
Features (pLannotate 1.2.2; 16 found; start..end, strand, type, name):
      1..241     +  promoter       U6 promoter: RNA polymerase III promoter for human U6 snRNA
    268..343     +  misc_RNA       gRNA scaffold: guide RNA scaffold for the Streptococcus pyogenes CRISPR/Cas9 system
    350..393     +  misc_RNA       gRNA scaffold (fragment): guide RNA scaffold for the Streptococcus pyogenes CRISPR/Cas9 system
    440..725     +  enhancer       CMV enhancer: human cytomegalovirus immediate early enhancer; contains an 18-bp deletion relative to the standard CMV enhancer
    727..1004    +  promoter       chicken β-actin promoter: No description available
   1005..1233    +  intron         hybrid intron: hybrid between chicken β-actin (CBA) and minute virus of mice (MMV) introns (Gray et al., 2011)
   1244..1261    -  CDS            lacZα (fragment): LacZα fragment of β-galactosidase; lacZ fragment
   1277..1362    +  protein_bind   attL1 (fragment): mutant version of attL; recombination site for the Gateway® LR reaction LR Clonase™
   1353..1373    +  protein_bind   attB3: mutant version of attB; core recombination site for the Gateway® BP reaction BP Clonase™
   1388..1444    +  CDS            P2A: 2A peptide from porcine teschovirus-1 polyprotein Eukaryotic ribosomes fail to insert a peptide bond between the Gly and Pro residues, yielding separate polypeptides.
   1445..2158    +  CDS            EGFP: EGFP is a basic (constitutively fluorescent) green fluorescent protein published in 1996, derived from Aequorea victoria. It is reported to be a rapidly-maturing weak dimer with moderate acid sensitivity.
   2402..2525    +  protein_bind   attR1: mutant version of attR; recombination site for the Gateway® LR reaction LR Clonase™
   2592..2703    +  polyA_signal   bGH poly(A) signal: bovine growth hormone polyadenylation signal
   2815..2833    -  promoter       T7 promoter: promoter for bacteriophage T7 RNA polymerase
   2967..3776    +  CDS            KanR: aminoglycoside phosphotransferase; aph(3')-Ia; confers resistance to kanamycin in bacteria or G418 (Geneticin®) in eukaryotes
   3923..4511    +  rep_origin     ori: high-copy-number ColE1/pMB1/pBR322/pUC origin of replication
