>Addgene plasmid #141018 | pENTR2-L3-SfoI-EGFP-PBL-R1 | addgene full sequence | sequence record 301958 | Addgene NGS Result
GAGGGCCTATTTCCCATGATTCCTTCATATTTGCATATACGATACAAGGCTGTTAGAGAGATAATTGGAA
TTAATTTGACTGTAAACACAAAGATATTAGTACAAAATACGTGACGTAGAAAGTAATAATTTCTTGGGTA
GTTTGCAGTTTTAAAATTATGTTTTAAAATGGACTATCATATGCTTACCGTAACTTGAAAGTATTTCGAT
TTCTTGGCTTTATATATCTTGTGGAAAGGACGAAACACCGGGTCTTCGAGAAGACCTGTTTTAGAGCTAG
AAATAGCAAGTTAAAATAAGGCTAGTCCGTTATCAACTTGAAAAAGTGGCACCGAGTCGGTGCTTTTTTG
TTTTAGAGCTAGAAATAGCAAGTTAAAATAAGGCTAGTCCGTTTTTAGCGCGTGCGCCAATTCTGCAGAC
AAATGGCTCTAGAGGTACCCGTTACATAACTTACGGTAAATGGCCCGCCTGGCTGACCGCCCAACGACCC
CCGCCCATTGACGTCAATAGTAACGCCAATAGGGACTTTCCATTGACGTCAATGGGTGGAGTATTTACGG
TAAACTGCCCACTTGGCAGTACATCAAGTGTATCATATGCCAAGTACGCCCCCTATTGACGTCAATGACG
GTAAATGGCCCGCCTGGCATTGTGCCCAGTACATGACCTTATGGGACTTTCCTACTTGGCAGTACATCTA
CGTATTAGTCATCGCTATTACCATGGTCGAGGTGAGCCCCACGTTCTGCTTCACTCTCCCCATCTCCCCC
CCCTCCCCACCCCCAATTTTGTATTTATTTATTTTTTAATTATTTTGTGCAGCGATGGGGGCGGGGGGGG
GGGGGGGGCGCGCGCCRGGSGGGGSGGGGSGGGGSGRGGGGSGGGGSGGGGSGAGGCGGAGAGGTGCGGC
GGCAGCCAATCAGAGCGGCGCGCTCCGAAAGTTTCCTTTTATGGCGAGGCGGCGGCGGCGGCGGCCCTAT
AAAAAGCGAAGCGCGCGGCGGGCGGGAGTCGCTGCGCGCTGCCTTCGCCCCGTGCCCCGCTCCGCCGCCG
CCTCGCGCCGCCCGCCCCGGCTCTGACTGACCGCGTTACTCCCACAGGTGAGCGGGCGGGACGGCCCTTC
TCCTCCGGGCTGTAATTAGCTGAGCAAGAGGTAAGGGTTTAAGGGATGGTTGGTTGGTGGGGTATTAATG
TTTAATTACCTGGAGCACCTGCCTGAAATCACTTTTTTTCAGGTTGGACCGGTGTAAAACGACGGCCAGT
CTTAAGCTCGGGCCCCAAATAATGATTTTATTTCGACTGATAGTGACCTGTTCGTTGCAACAAATTGATG
AGCAATGCTTTTTTATAATGCCAACTTTGTATAATAAAGTTGTTGCCACCATGGGCGCCACGAACTTCTC
TCTGTTAAAGCAAGCAGGAGACGTGGAAGAAAACCCCGGTCCTGTTAGCAAGGGCGAGGAGCTGTTCACC
GGGGTGGTGCCCATCCTGGTCGAGCTGGACGGCGACGTAAACGGCCACAAGTTCAGCGTGTCCGGCGAGG
GCGAGGGCGATGCCACCTACGGCAAGCTGACCCTGAAGTTCATCTGCACCACCGGCAAGCTGCCCGTGCC
CTGGCCCACCCTCGTGACCACCCTGACCTACGGCGTGCAGTGCTTCAGCCGCTACCCCGACCACATGAAG
CAGCACGACTTCTTCAAGTCCGCCATGCCCGAAGGCTACGTCCAGGAGCGCACCATCTTCTTCAAGGACG
ACGGCAACTACAAGACCCGCGCCGAGGTGAAGTTCGAGGGCGACACCCTGGTGAACCGCATCGAGCTGAA
GGGCATCGACTTCAAGGAGGACGGCAACATCCTGGGGCACAAGCTGGAGTACAACTACAACAGCCACAAC
GTCTATATCATGGCCGACAAGCAGAAGAACGGCATCAAGGTGAACTTCAAGATCCGCCACAACATCGAGG
ACGGCAGCGTGCAGCTCGCCGACCACTACCAGCAGAACACCCCCATCGGCGACGGCCCCGTGCTGCTGCC
CGACAACCACTACCTGAGCACCCAGTCCGCCCTGAGCAAAGACCCCAACGAGAAGCGCGATCACATGGTC
CTGCTGGAGTTCGTGACCGCCGCCGGGATCACTCTCGGCATGGACGAGCTGTACAAGGAATTTTAACCCT
AGAAAGATAATCATATTGTGACGTACGTTAAAGATAATCATGCGTAAAATTGACGCATGTGTTTTATCGG
TCTGTATATCGAGGTCCCGTGAGGCGTTTGAATAGATATTAAGTTTTATTATATTTACACTTACATACTA
ATAATAAATTCAACAAACAATTCTTTTACGTGACTTTTAAGATTTAACTCAAACAAAAACTCAAAATTTC
TTCTATAAAGTAACAAAACTCAAGTTTGTACAAAAAAGTTGAACGAGAAACGTAAAATGATATAAATATC
AATATATTAAATTAGATTTTGCATAAAAAACAGACTACATAATACTGTAAAACACAACATATGCAGTCAC
TATGAACCAACTACTTAGATGGTATTAGTGACCTGTAGAATTCTAACTAGAGCTCGCTGATCAGCCTCGA
CTGTGCCTTCTAGTTGCCAGCCATCTGTTGTTTGCCCCTCCCCCGTGCCTTCCTTGACCCTGGAAGGTGC
CACTCCCACTGTCCTTTCCTAATAAAATGAGGAAATTGCATCGCATTGTCTGAGTAGGTGTCATTCTATT
CTGGGGGGTGGGGTGGGGCAGGACAGCAAGGGGGAGGATTGGGAAGAGAATAGCAGGCATGCTGGGGAGC
GGCCGCGATATCCCCTATAGTGAGTCGTATTACATGGTCATAGCTGTTTCCTGGCAGCTCTGGCCCGTGT
CTCAAAATCTCTGATGTTACATTGCACAAGATAAAAATATATCATCATGAACAATAAAACTGTCTGCTTA
CATAAACAGTAATACAAGGGGTGTTATGAGCCATATTCAACGGGAAACGTCGAGGCCGCGATTAAATTCC
AACATGGATGCTGATTTATATGGGTATAAATGGGCTCGCGATAATGTCGGGCAATCAGGTGCGACAATCT
ATCGCTTGTATGGGAAGCCCGATGCGCCAGAGTTGTTTCTGAAACATGGCAAAGGTAGCGTTGCCAATGA
TGTTACAGATGAGATGGTCAGACTAAACTGGCTGACGGAATTTATGCCTCTTCCGACCATCAAGCATTTT
ATCCGTACTCCTGATGATGCATGGTTACTCACCACTGCGATCCCCGGAAAAACAGCATTCCAGGTATTAG
AAGAATATCCTGATTCAGGTGAAAATATTGTTGATGCGCTGGCAGTGTTCCTGCGCCGGTTGCATTCGAT
TCCTGTTTGTAATTGTCCTTTTAACAGCGATCGCGTATTTCGTCTCGCTCAGGCGCAATCACGAATGAAT
AACGGTTTGGTTGATGCGAGTGATTTTGATGACGAGCGTAATGGCTGGCCTGTTGAACAAGTCTGGAAAG
AAATGCATAAACTTTTGCCATTCTCACCGGATTCAGTCGTCACTCATGGTGATTTCTCACTTGATAACCT
TATTTTTGACGAGGGGAAATTAATAGGTTGTATTGATGTTGGACGAGTCGGAATCGCAGACCGATACCAG
GATCTTGCCATCCTATGGAACTGCCTCGGTGAGTTTTCTCCTTCATTACAGAAACGGCTTTTTCAAAAAT
ATGGTATTGATAATCCTGATATGAATAAATTGCAGTTTCATTTGATGCTCGATGAGTTTTTCTAATCAGA
ATTGGTTAATTGGTTGTAACACTGGCAGAGCATTACGCTGACTTGACGGGACGGCGCAAGCTCATGACCA
AAATCCCTTAACGTGAGTTACGCGTCGTTCCACTGAGCGTCAGACCCCGTAGAAAAGATCAAAGGATCTT
CTTGAGATCCTTTTTTTCTGCGCGTAATCTGCTGCTTGCAAACAAAAAAACCACCGCTACCAGCGGTGGT
TTGTTTGCCGGATCAAGAGCTACCAACTCTTTTTCCGAAGGTAACTGGCTTCAGCAGAGCGCAGATACCA
AATACTGTTCTTCTAGTGTAGCCGTAGTTAGGCCACCACTTCAAGAACTCTGTAGCACCGCCTACATACC
TCGCTCTGCTAATCCTGTTACCAGTGGCTGCTGCCAGTGGCGATAAGTCGTGTCTTACCGGGTTGGACTC
AAGACGATAGTTACCGGATAAGGCGCAGCGGTCGGGCTGAACGGGGGGTTCGTGCACACAGCCCAGCTTG
GAGCGAACGACCTACACCGAACTGAGATACCTACAGCGTGAGCTATGAGAAAGCGCCACGCTTCCCGAAG
GGAGAAAGGCGGACAGGTATCCGGTAAGCGGCAGGGTCGGAACAGGAGAGCGCACGAGGGAGCTTCCAGG
GGGAAACGCCTGGTATCTTTATAGTCCTGTCGGGTTTCGCCACCTCTGACTTGAGCGTCGATTTTTGTGA
TGCTCGTCAGGGGGGCGGAGCCTATGGAAAAACGCCAGCAACGCGGCCTTTTTACGGTTCCTGGCCTTTT
GCTGGCCTTTTGCTCACATGT
Features (pLannotate 1.2.2; 16 found; start..end, strand, type, name):
      1..241     +  promoter       U6 promoter: RNA polymerase III promoter for human U6 snRNA
    268..343     +  misc_RNA       gRNA scaffold: guide RNA scaffold for the Streptococcus pyogenes CRISPR/Cas9 system
    350..393     +  misc_RNA       gRNA scaffold (fragment): guide RNA scaffold for the Streptococcus pyogenes CRISPR/Cas9 system
    440..725     +  enhancer       CMV enhancer: human cytomegalovirus immediate early enhancer; contains an 18-bp deletion relative to the standard CMV enhancer
    727..1004    +  promoter       chicken β-actin promoter: No description available
   1005..1232    +  intron         hybrid intron: hybrid between chicken β-actin (CBA) and minute virus of mice (MMV) introns (Gray et al., 2011)
   1243..1260    -  CDS            lacZα (fragment): LacZα fragment of β-galactosidase; lacZ fragment
   1276..1361    +  protein_bind   attL1 (fragment): mutant version of attL; recombination site for the Gateway® LR reaction LR Clonase™
   1352..1372    +  protein_bind   attB3: mutant version of attB; core recombination site for the Gateway® BP reaction BP Clonase™
   1387..1443    +  CDS            P2A: 2A peptide from porcine teschovirus-1 polyprotein Eukaryotic ribosomes fail to insert a peptide bond between the Gly and Pro residues, yielding separate polypeptides.
   1444..2157    +  CDS            EGFP: EGFP is a basic (constitutively fluorescent) green fluorescent protein published in 1996, derived from Aequorea victoria. It is reported to be a rapidly-maturing weak dimer with moderate acid sensitivity.
   2401..2524    +  protein_bind   attR1: mutant version of attR; recombination site for the Gateway® LR reaction LR Clonase™
   2591..2702    +  polyA_signal   bGH poly(A) signal: bovine growth hormone polyadenylation signal
   2814..2832    -  promoter       T7 promoter: promoter for bacteriophage T7 RNA polymerase
   2966..3775    +  CDS            KanR: aminoglycoside phosphotransferase; aph(3')-Ia; confers resistance to kanamycin in bacteria or G418 (Geneticin®) in eukaryotes
   3922..4510    +  rep_origin     ori: high-copy-number ColE1/pMB1/pBR322/pUC origin of replication
