[The description below was written by a language model from this plasmid's Addgene catalogue record and pLannotate feature annotations shown in this document.]
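Description:
pENTR2-L3-SfoI-EGFP-PBL-R1 is a Multisite Gateway entry clone built on a pDONR-type backbone. It serves as one module in a toolbox for assembling knock-in gene-targeting vectors. It is maintained in E. coli at high copy through a ColE1/pUC-type origin and selected with kanamycin via an aph(3')-Ia (KanR) gene. The two available sequences (depositor and sequencing-verified) differ by a single nucleotide in length and give the same annotation.

The transferable module lies between the recombination sites named in the plasmid title. An attL-type site carrying the attB3 core (the "L3" end, which the annotation software labels as an attL1 fragment overlapping attB3) sits upstream, and an attR1 site sits downstream. Between them are a P2A peptide coding sequence followed directly by EGFP. This arrangement would allow EGFP to be co-translated with, and then separated from, an upstream reading frame, as in a knock-in reporter fused to an endogenous gene. The SfoI in the name presumably refers to a restriction site near the 5' end of the module, and "PBL" is not defined in the record. About 240 bp between EGFP and attR1 carry no annotation, so the identity of that region cannot be stated.

Outside the att sites, the plasmid also carries a human U6 promoter with an S. pyogenes Cas9 guide RNA scaffold (plus a partial second scaffold). It further contains a CMV enhancer/chicken β-actin promoter with a hybrid intron upstream of the module, and a bGH polyadenylation signal downstream. The record does not explain the role of these flanking elements, and no guide spacer is annotated. In an LR reaction, the L3–R1 segment would be combined with other entry clones to build the final targeting construct.
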