Addgene plasmid #141018: pENTR2-L3-SfoI-EGFP-PBL-R1
Purpose: Mutisite Gateway mediated vector construction
Depositing lab: Hideyuki Okano. Depositing organization: Keio University. Publication: A versatile toolbox for knock-in gene targeting based on the Multisite Gateway technology. Yoshimatsu S, Sone T, Nakajima M, Sato T, Okochi R, Ishikawa M, Nakamura M, Sasaki E, Shiozawa S, Okano H. PLoS One. 2019 Aug 27;14(8):e0221164. doi: 10.1371/journal.pone.0221164. eCollection 2019. PubMed 31454364.
Backbone
  Vector backbone: pDONR
  Backbone manufacturer: Thermo Fisher Scientific
  Vector type: Mammalian Expression
Growth in bacteria
  Bacterial resistance: Kanamycin, 50 μg/mL
  Growth temperature: 37°C
  Growth strain: DH5alpha
  Copy number: High Copy
Gene/Insert
  Gene/Insert name: EGFP
  Species: Synthetic
  Cloning method: Restriction Enzyme; 5′ cloning site Unknown (unknown if destroyed)
Terms and licenses: Academic/Nonprofit Terms; Industry Terms: Not Available to Industry
How to cite: pENTR2-L3-SfoI-EGFP-PBL-R1 was a gift from Hideyuki Okano (Addgene plasmid # 141018 ; http://n2t.net/addgene:141018 ; RRID:Addgene_141018)
